>Addgene plasmid #160244 | 6 pCOLI_A_C_STREP | addgene full sequence | sequence record 318773 | Addgene NGS Result
TCGTTAATACAGATGTAGGTGTTGGCACCATGCATCGATCCCGCGAAATTAATACGACTCACTATAGGGA
GACCACAACGGTTTCCCTCCGGCTCCGGAAATAATTTTGTTTAACTTTAAGAAGGAGACTGGATCCGAAT
CTAGAGCCTGCAGTCTCGACAAGCTTGGAAGCGGATCTGGATCTGGAAGCAGCGCCAGCGCTTGGAGTCA
TCCCCAATTTGAGAAAGGTGGAGGTTCCGGAGGTGGATCGGGAGGTTCGGCGTGGAGCCACCCGCAGTTC
GAAAAATAATAAGTCGAGAAGTACTAGAGGATGTACAACGCGTGCGCGCTGATCCGGCTGCTAACAAAGC
CCGAAAGGAAGCTGAGTTGGCTGCTGCCACCGCTGAGCAATAACTAGCATAACCCCTTGGGGCCTCTAAA
CGGGTCTTGAGGGGTTTTTTGCTGAAAGGAGGAACTATATCGGGATTAGCCCGCCTAATGAGCGGGCTTT
TTTTTAATTCCCCTATTTGTTTATTTTTCTAAATACATTCAAATATGTATCCGCTCATGAGACAATAACC
CTGATAAATGCTTCAATAATATTGAAAAAGGAAGAGTATGAGTATTCAACATTTCCGTGTCGCCCTTATT
CCCTTTTTTGCGGCATTTTGCCTTCCTGTTTTTGCTCACCCAGAAACGCTCGTGAAAGTAAAAGACGCAG
AGGACCAATTGGGGGCACGAGTGGGATACATAGAACTGGACTTGAATAGCGGTAAAATCCTTGAGAGTTT
TCGCCCTGAAGAGCGTTTTCCAATGATGAGCACTTTCAAAGTTCTGCTATGTGGAGCAGTATTATCCCGT
GTAGATGCGGGGCAAGAGCAACTCGGACGACGAATACACTATTCGCAGAATGACTTGGTTGAATACTCCC
CAGTGACAGAAAAGCACCTTACGGACGGAATGACGGTAAGAGAATTATGTAGTGCCGCCATAACGATGAG
TGATAACACTGCGGCGAACTTACTTCTGACAACCATCGGTGGACCGAAGGAATTAACCGCTTTTTTGCAC
AATATGGGAGACCATGTAACTCGCCTTGACCGTTGGGAACCAGAACTGAATGAAGCCATACCAAACGACG
AGCGAGACACCACAATGCCTGCGGCAATGGCAACAACATTACGCAAACTATTAACTGGCGAACTACTTAC
TCTGGCTTCACGGCAACAATTAATAGACTGGCTTGAAGCGGATAAAGTTGCAGGACCACTACTGCGTTCG
GCACTTCCTGCTGGCTGGTTTATTGCTGATAAATCTGGGGCAGGAGAGCGTGGTTCACGGGGTATCATTG
CCGCACTTGGACCAGATGGTAAGCCTTCCCGTATCGTAGTTATCTACACGACGGGTAGTCAGGCAACTAT
GGACGAACGAAATAGACAGATTGCTGAAATAGGGGCTTCACTGATTAAGCATTGGTAAACCGATACAATT
AAAGGCTCCTTTTGGAGCCTTTTTTTTTGGACGGACCGGTAGAAAAGATCAAAGGATCTTCTTGAGATCC
TTTTTTTCTGCGCGTAATCTGCTGCTTGCAAACAAAAAAACCACCGCTACCAGCGGTGGTTTGTTTGCCG
GATCAAGAGCTACCAACTCTTTTTCCGAAGGTAACTGGCTTCAGCAGAGCGCAGATACCAAATACTGTCC
TTCTAGTGTAGCCGTAGTTAGGCCACCACTTCAAGAACTCTGTAGCACCGCCTACATACCTCGCTCTGCT
AATCCTGTTACCAGTGGCTGCTGCCAGTGGCGATAAGTCGTGTCTTACCGGGTTGGACTCAAGACGATAG
TTACCGGATAAGGCGCAGCGGTCGGGCTGAACGGGGGGTTCGTGCACACAGCCCAGCTTGGAGCGAACGA
CCTACACCGAACTGAGATACCTACAGCGTGAGCTATGAGAAAGCGCCACGCTTCCCGAAGGGAGAAAGGC
GGACAGGTATCCGGTAAGCGGCAGGGTCGGAACAGGAGAGCGCACGAGGGAGCTTCCAGGGGGAAACGCC
TGGTATCTTTATAGTCCTGTCGGGTTTCGCCACCTCTGACTTGAGCGTCGATTTTTGTGATGCTCGTCAG
GGGGGCGGAGCCTATGGAAAAACGCCAGCAACGCGGCCTTTTTACGGTTCCTGGCCTTTTGCTGGCCTTT
TGCTCACATGTTCTTTCCTGCGTTATCCCCTGATTCTGTGGATAACCGTATTACCGCCTTTGAGTGAGCT
GATACCGCTCGCCGCAGCCGAACGACCGAGCGCAGCGAGTCAGTGAGCGAGGAAGCGGAAGAGCGCCTGA
TGCGGTATTTTCTCCTTACGCATCTGTGCGGTATTTCACACCGCAATGGTGCACTCTCAGTACAATCTGC
TCTGATGCCGCATAGTTAAGCCAGTATACACTCCGCTATCGCTACGTGACTGGGTCATGGCTGCGCCCCG
ACACCCGCCAACACCCGCTGACGCGCCCTGACGGGCTTGTCTGCTCCCGGCATCCGCTTACAGACAAGCT
GTGACCGTCTCCGGGAGCTGCATGTGTCAGAGGTTTTCACCGTCATCACCGAAACGCGCGAGGCAGCTGC
GGTAAAGCTCATCAGCGTGGTCGTGAAGCGATTCACAGATGTCTGCCTGTTCATCCGCGTCCAGCTCGTT
GAGTTTCTCCAGAAGCGTTAATGTCTGGCTTCTGATAAAGCGGGCCATGTTAAGGGCGGTTTTTTCCTGT
TTGGTCACTGATGCCTCCGTGTAAGGGGGATTTCTGTTCATGGGGTAATGATACCGATGAAACGAGAGAG
GATGCTCACGATACGGGTTACTGATGATGAACATGCCCGGTTACTGGAACGTTGTGAGGGTAAACAACTG
GCGGTATGGATGCGGCGGGACCAGAGAAAAATCACTCAGGGTCAATGCCAGCGCT
Features (pLannotate 1.2.2; 12 found; start..end, strand, type, name):
     50..68      +  promoter       T7 promoter: promoter for bacteriophage T7 RNA polymerase
    106..128     +  RBS            RBS: efficient ribosome binding site from bacteriophage T7 gene 10 (Olins and Rangwala, 1989)
    263..285     +  CDS            Strep-Tag II (fragment): peptide that binds Strep-Tactin®, an engineered form of streptavidin
    337..386     +  CDS            SET1 (fragment): solubility-enhancement tag derived from T7 phage gene 10B
    394..441     +  terminator     T7 terminator: transcription terminator for bacteriophage T7 RNA polymerase
    506..597     +  promoter       AmpR promoter: bla
    598..1455    +  CDS            bla: BLAT_ECOLX - Experimental evidence at protein level: Swiss-Prot protein existence level 1. TEM-type are the most prevalent beta-lactamases in enterobacteria; they hydrolyze the beta-lactam bond in susceptible beta-lactam antibiotics, thus conferring resistance to penicillins and cephalosporins. TEM-3 and TEM-4 are capable of hydrolyzing cefotaxime and ceftazidime. TEM-5 is capable of hydrolyzing ceftazidime. TEM-6 is capable of hydrolyzing ceftazidime and aztreonam. TEM-8/CAZ-2, TEM- 16/CAZ-7 and TEM-24/CAZ-6 are markedly active against ceftazidime. IRT- 4 shows resistance to beta-lactamase in
   1462..1501    +  terminator     fd terminator: central terminator from bacteriophage fd (Otsuka and Kunisawa, 1982)
   1532..2120    +  rep_origin     ori: high-copy-number ColE1/pMB1/pBR322/pUC origin of replication
   2306..2445    -  misc_feature   bom: basis of mobility region from pBR322
   2547..2738    -  CDS            rop: Rop protein, which maintains plasmids at low copy number; rop
   2778..2888    +  CDS            mbeC (fragment): MBEC_ECOLX - Experimental evidence at protein level: Swiss-Prot protein existence level 1. Required for efficient mobilization of ColE1 plasmid and is thus essential to promote the specific transfer of the plasmid during conjugation. Probably functions by inducing DNA bending, helping the MbeA relaxase to melt the DNA around the nic site and cleave the phosphodiester bond. Binds specifically double-stranded DNA (dsDNA) containing the ColE1 oriT but does not recognize the inverted repeat (IR). From Escherichia coli.
