[The description below was written by a language model from this plasmid's Addgene catalogue record and pLannotate feature annotations shown in this document.]
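Description:
6 pCOLI_A_C_STREP is an empty bacterial expression backbone of about 2.9 kb, derived from pST50Trc and belonging to the InteBac suite of integrated bacterial and baculovirus expression vectors. It is propagated in E. coli under ampicillin selection, with the TEM-type beta-lactamase gene (bla) driven by its own promoter and followed by an fd phage terminator. Replication relies on a ColE1/pMB1-type origin. Although the annotation tool labels this origin generically as high-copy, the plasmid also carries the rop gene and the pBR322 bom region, consistent with the catalogue's low-copy designation. A short mbeC fragment next to these elements appears to be a remnant of the ColE1-type backbone rather than a functional part.

The expression cassette consists of a T7 promoter, the efficient ribosome binding site from phage T7 gene 10, a custom multiple cloning site introduced for compatibility across the InteBac system, and a T7 terminator. Expression therefore requires a host that supplies T7 RNA polymerase. No lac operator or lacI gene is annotated. Downstream of the cloning region sits a backbone-encoded C-terminal twin Strep-II tag with no protease cleavage site, so it remains on the expressed protein and allows affinity purification or detection via Strep-Tactin. The feature table detects only a single Strep-Tag II fragment, and the short "SET1" hit just before the terminator is probably T7 gene 10-derived sequence, not a deliberate solubility tag. Genes of interest are inserted by Gibson assembly, and inserts can be verified with standard T7 forward and reverse primers. No insert is present in the deposited plasmid.
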