Addgene plasmid #160244: 6 pCOLI_A_C_STREP
Purpose: (Empty Backbone) C-term 2xStrepII uncleavable Amp resistant bacterial expression vector
Depositing lab: John Weir. Depositing organization: Friedrich Miescher Laboratory. Publication: InteBac - An integrated bacterial and baculovirus expression vector suite. Altmannova V, Blaha A, Astrinidis S, Reichle H, Weir JR. Protein Sci. 2020 Sep 21. doi: 10.1002/pro.3957. PubMed 32955754.
Backbone
  Vector backbone: pST50Trc
  Modifications to backbone: Custom MCS added to the vector for full compatibility within the InteBac system. C-terminal Non-cleavable twin Strep-II tag added.
  Vector type: Bacterial Expression
  Promoter: T7
  Tag / fusion protein: 2xStrepII (C terminal on backbone)
Growth in bacteria
  Bacterial resistance: Ampicillin, 100 μg/mL
  Growth temperature: 37°C
  Growth strain: DH5alpha
  Copy number: Low Copy
Gene/Insert
  Cloning method: Gibson Cloning
  Sequencing primers: 5′ T7_fwd; 3′ T7_rev
Terms and licenses: Academic/Nonprofit Terms; Industry Terms: Not Available to Industry
How to cite: 6 pCOLI_A_C_STREP was a gift from John Weir (Addgene plasmid # 160244 ; http://n2t.net/addgene:160244 ; RRID:Addgene_160244)
